Addgene plasmid #188707: pLV VIVIT-GFP
Purpose: Lentivirus transfer plasmid encoding VIVIT-GFP
Depositing lab: David Tobin. Depositing organization: Duke University. Publication: Macrophage NFATC2 mediates angiogenic signaling during mycobacterial infection. Brewer WJ, Xet-Mull AM, Yu A, Sweeney MI, Walton EM, Tobin DM. Cell Rep. 2022 Dec 13;41(11):111817. doi: 10.1016/j.celrep.2022.111817. PubMed 36516756.
Backbone
  Vector backbone: pLJM1-EGFP
  Vector type: Mammalian Expression, Lentiviral
Growth in bacteria
  Bacterial resistance: Ampicillin, 100 μg/mL
  Growth temperature: 30°C
  Growth strain: NEB Stable
  Copy number: High Copy
Gene/Insert
  Gene/Insert name: VIVIT-GFP
  Species: Synthetic
  Promoter: CMV
  Tag / fusion protein: GFP (C terminal on insert)
  Cloning method: Restriction Enzyme; 5′ cloning site Unknown (unknown if destroyed)
Terms and licenses: Academic/Nonprofit Terms; Industry Terms: Not Available to Industry
How to cite: pLV VIVIT-GFP was a gift from David Tobin (Addgene plasmid # 188707 ; http://n2t.net/addgene:188707 ; RRID:Addgene_188707)
