[The description below was written by a language model from this plasmid's Addgene catalogue record and pLannotate feature annotations shown in this document.]
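Description:
pLV VIVIT-GFP is a third-generation-style, self-inactivating HIV-1 lentiviral transfer plasmid built on the pLJM1-EGFP backbone for expression in mammalian cells. In bacteria it is maintained through a high-copy ColE1/pUC-type origin and selected with ampicillin via β-lactamase. An f1 origin and remnants of a lacZα/lac promoter cloning region with flanking T3 and T7 promoters are also carried in the backbone. The viral genome is transcribed from a chimeric RSV promoter fused to a truncated 5' LTR, followed by the Ψ packaging signal with a partial gag sequence, the Rev response element for Rev-dependent nuclear export, and a cPPT/CTS element. It ends in a ΔU3 3' LTR that inactivates LTR promoter activity after integration, with an SV40 polyadenylation signal and SV40 origin downstream.

The payload is a synthetic VIVIT-GFP fusion driven by the CMV immediate early enhancer/promoter, with GFP at the C terminus of the insert. The feature table annotates only the EGFP coding sequence. The short VIVIT segment itself is not called out as a feature, but there is an unannotated gap between the CMV promoter and EGFP where an N-terminal peptide would be expected to sit. VIVIT is generally known as a peptide inhibitor of the calcineurin–NFAT interaction, consistent with the associated study of macrophage NFATC2 signalling during mycobacterial infection. A separate human PGK promoter drives puromycin N-acetyltransferase, allowing selection of stably transduced cells. The construct is used, together with packaging and envelope plasmids, to make lentivirus delivering fluorescently trackable VIVIT to target cells.
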