Features (pLannotate 1.2.2; 29 found; start..end, strand, type, name):
    155..289     +  enhancer       CMV enhancer (fragment): human cytomegalovirus immediate early enhancer; contains an 18-bp deletion relative to the standard CMV enhancer
    290..493     +  promoter       CMV promoter: human cytomegalovirus (CMV) immediate early promoter
    586..1302    +  CDS            EGFP: EGFP is a basic (constitutively fluorescent) green fluorescent protein published in 1996, derived from Aequorea victoria. It is reported to be a rapidly-maturing weak dimer with moderate acid sensitivity.
   1303..1338    +  misc_feature   MCS (fragment): multiple cloning site
   1373..1490    +  misc_feature   cPPT/CTS: central polypurine tract and central termination sequence of HIV-1
   1539..2049    +  promoter       hPGK promoter: human phosphoglycerate kinase 1 promoter
   2071..2670    +  CDS            PuroR: puromycin N-acetyltransferase; pac from Streptomyces alboniger; confers resistance to puromycin
   2713..2796    +  CDS            nef (fragment): NEF_HV1Z2 - Experimental evidence at protein level: Swiss-Prot protein existence level 1. Extracellular Nef protein targets CD4(+) T-lymphocytes for apoptosis by interacting with CXCR4 surface receptors. From Human immunodeficiency virus type 1 group M subtype D (isolate Z2/CDC-Z34) (HIV-1).
   2798..3031    +  LTR            3' LTR (ΔU3): self-inactivating 3' long terminal repeat (LTR) from HIV-1
   3103..3224    +  polyA_signal   SV40 poly(A) signal: SV40 polyadenylation signal
   3264..3399    +  rep_origin     SV40 ori: SV40 origin of replication
   3420..3438    -  promoter       T7 promoter: promoter for bacteriophage T7 RNA polymerase
   3446..3601    +  CDS            lacZα (fragment): LacZα fragment of β-galactosidase; lacZ fragment
   3606..4034    +  rep_origin     f1 ori (sequence partly withheld): f1 bacteriophage origin of replication; arrow indicates direction of (+) strand synthesis
   4087..4191    +  promoter       AmpR promoter: bla
   4192..5052    +  CDS            AmpR: β-lactamase; bla; confers resistance to ampicillin, carbenicillin, and related antibiotics
   5223..5811    +  rep_origin     ori: high-copy-number ColE1/pMB1/pBR322/pUC origin of replication
   5994..6086    +  CDS            lacI (fragment): lac repressor; lacI; The lac repressor binds to the lac operator to inhibit transcription in E. coli. This inhibition can be relieved by adding lactose or isopropyl-β-D-thiogalactopyranoside (IPTG).
   6099..6120    +  protein_bind   CAP binding site: CAP binding activates transcription in the presence of cAMP. E. coli catabolite activator protein
   6135..6165    +  promoter       lac promoter: promoter for the E. coli lac operon
   6173..6189    +  protein_bind   lac operator: The lac repressor binds to the lac operator to inhibit transcription in E. coli. This inhibition can be relieved by adding lactose or isopropyl-β-D-thiogalactopyranoside (IPTG). lac repressor encoded by lacI
   6234..6252    +  promoter       T3 promoter: promoter for bacteriophage T3 RNA polymerase
   6280..6506    +  promoter       RSV promoter: Rous sarcoma virus enhancer/promoter
   6507..6687    +  LTR            5' LTR (truncated): truncated 5' long terminal repeat (LTR) from HIV-1
   6734..6859    +  misc_feature   HIV-1 Ψ: packaging signal of human immunodeficiency virus type 1
   6843..7206    +  CDS            HIV-1 gag (fragment): gag protein from human immunodeficiency virus 1; gag
   7352..7585    +  misc_feature   RRE: The Rev response element (RRE) of HIV-1 allows for Rev-dependent mRNA export from the nucleus to the cytoplasm.
   7962..8062    +  CDS            Rev (fragment): human immunodeficiency virus 1 (HIV-1) Rev protein; rev; enhances nuclear export of unspliced and incompletely spliced viral mRNAs
   8112..164     +  promoter       U6 promoter (fragment) (across the origin): RNA polymerase III promoter for human U6 snRNA
>Addgene plasmid #188707 | pLV VIVIT-GFP | addgene full sequence | sequence record 370637 | Addgene NGS Result
TCCTTCATATTTGCATATACGATACAAGGCTGTTAGAGAGATAATTGGAATTAATTTGACTGTAAACACA
AAGATATTAGTACAAAATACGTGACGTAGAAAGTAATAATTTCTTGGGTAGTTTGCAGTTTTAAAATTAT
GTTTTAAAATGGACTATCATATGCCAAGTACGCCCCCTATTGACGTCAATGACGGTAAATGGCCCGCCTG
GCATTATGCCCAGTACATGACCTTATGGGACTTTCCTACTTGGCAGTACATCTACGTATTAGTCATCGCT
ATTACCATGGTGATGCGGTTTTGGCAGTACATCAATGGGCGTGGATAGCGGTTTGACTCACGGGGATTTC
CAAGTCTCCACCCCATTGACGTCAATGGGAGTTTGTTTTGGCACCAAAATCAACGGGACTTTCCAAAATG
TCGTAACAACTCCGCCCCATTGACGCAAATGGGCGGTAGGCGTGTACGGTGGGAGGTCTATATAAGCAGA
GCTGGTTTAGTGAACCGTCAGATCCGCTAGCCACCATGGCCGGCCCGCATCCGGTGATTGTAATCACAGG
ACCCCATGAAGAACCGGTCGCCACCATGGTGAGCAAGGGCGAGGAGCTGTTCACCGGGGTGGTGCCCATC
CTGGTCGAGCTGGACGGCGACGTAAACGGCCACAAGTTCAGCGTGTCCGGCGAGGGCGAGGGCGATGCCA
CCTACGGCAAGCTGACCCTGAAGTTCATCTGCACCACCGGCAAGCTGCCCGTGCCCTGGCCCACCCTCGT
GACCACCCTGACCTACGGCGTGCAGTGCTTCAGCCGCTACCCCGACCACATGAAGCAGCACGACTTCTTC
AAGTCCGCCATGCCCGAAGGCTACGTCCAGGAGCGCACCATCTTCTTCAAGGACGACGGCAACTACAAGA
CCCGCGCCGAGGTGAAGTTCGAGGGCGACACCCTGGTGAACCGCATCGAGCTGAAGGGCATCGACTTCAA
GGAGGACGGCAACATCCTGGGGCACAAGCTGGAGTACAACTACAACAGCCACAACGTCTATATCATGGCC
GACAAGCAGAAGAACGGCATCAAGGTGAACTTCAAGATCCGCCACAACATCGAGGACGGCAGCGTGCAGC
TCGCCGACCACTACCAGCAGAACACCCCCATCGGCGACGGCCCCGTGCTGCTGCCCGACAACCACTACCT
GAGCACCCAGTCCGCCCTGAGCAAAGACCCCAACGAGAAGCGCGATCACATGGTCCTGCTGGAGTTCGTG
ACCGCCGCCGGGATCACTCTCGGCATGGACGAGCTGTACAAGTCCGGACTCAGATCTCGAGCTCAAGCTT
CGAATTCTCGACCTCGAGACAAATGGCAGTATTCATCCACAATTTTAAAAGAAAAGGGGGGATTGGGGGG
TACAGTGCAGGGGAAAGAATAGTAGACATAATAGCAACAGACATACAAACTAAAGAATTACAAAAACAAA
TTACAAAAATTCAAAATTTTCGGGTTTATTACAGGGACAGCAGAGATCCACTTTGGCCGCGGCTCGAGGG
GGTTGGGGTTGCGCCTTTTCCAAGGCAGCCCTGGGTTTGCGCAGGGACGCGGCTGCTCTGGGCGTGGTTC
CGGGAAACGCAGCGGCGCCGACCCTGGGTCTCGCACATTCTTCACGTCCGTTCGCAGCGTCACCCGGATC
TTCGCCGCTACCCTTGTGGGCCCCCCGGCGACGCTTCCTGCTCCGCCCCTAAGTCGGGAAGGTTCCTTGC
GGTTCGCGGCGTGCCGGACGTGACAAACGGAAGCCGCACGTCTCACTAGTACCCTCGCAGACGGACAGCG
CCAGGGAGCAATGGCAGCGCGCCGACCGCGATGGGCTGTGGCCAATAGCGGCTGCTCAGCAGGGCGCGCC
GAGAGCAGCGGCCGGGAAGGGGCGGTGCGGGAGGCGGGGTGTGGGGCGGTAGTGTGGGCCCTGTTCCTGC
CCGCGCGGTGTTCCGCATTCTGCAAGCCTCCGGAGCGCACGTCGGCAGTCGGCTCCCTCGTTGACCGAAT
CACCGACCTCTCTCCCCAGGGGGATCCACCGGAGCTTACCATGACCGAGTACAAGCCCACGGTGCGCCTC
GCCACCCGCGACGACGTCCCCAGGGCCGTACGCACCCTCGCCGCCGCGTTCGCCGACTACCCCGCCACGC
GCCACACCGTCGATCCGGACCGCCACATCGAGCGGGTCACCGAGCTGCAAGAACTCTTCCTCACGCGCGT
CGGGCTCGACATCGGCAAGGTGTGGGTCGCGGACGACGGCGCCGCGGTGGCGGTCTGGACCACGCCGGAG
AGCGTCGAAGCGGGGGCGGTGTTCGCCGAGATCGGCCCGCGCATGGCCGAGTTGAGCGGTTCCCGGCTGG
CCGCGCAGCAACAGATGGAAGGCCTCCTGGCGCCGCACCGGCCCAAGGAGCCCGCGTGGTTCCTGGCCAC
CGTCGGCGTCTCGCCCGACCACCAGGGCAAGGGTCTGGGCAGCGCCGTCGTGCTCCCCGGAGTGGAGGCG
GCCGAGCGCGCCGGGGTGCCCGCCTTCCTGGAGACCTCCGCGCCCCGCAACCTCCCCTTCTACGAGCGGC
TCGGCTTCACCGTCACCGCCGACGTCGAGGTGCCCGAAGGACCGCGCACCTGGTGCATGACCCGCAAGCC
CGGTGCCTGACGCCCGCCCCACGACCCGCAGCGCCCGACCGAAAGGAGCGCACGACCCCATGCATCGGTA
CCTTTAAGACCAATGACTTACAAGGCAGCTGTAGATCTTAGCCACTTTTTAAAAGAAAAGGGGGGACTGG
AAGGGCTAATTCACTCCCAACGAAGACAAGATCTGCTTTTTGCTTGTACTGGGTCTCTCTGGTTAGACCA
GATCTGAGCCTGGGAGCTCTCTGGCTAACTAGGGAACCCACTGCTTAAGCCTCAATAAAGCTTGCCTTGA
GTGCTTCAAGTAGTGTGTGCCCGTCTGTTGTGTGACTCTGGTAACTAGAGATCCCTCAGACCCTTTTAGT
CAGTGTGGAAAATCTCTAGCAGTAGTAGTTCATGTCATCTTATTATTCAGTATTTATAACTTGCAAAGAA
ATGAATATCAGAGAGTGAGAGGAACTTGTTTATTGCAGCTTATAATGGTTACAAATAAAGCAATAGCATC
ACAAATTTCACAAATAAAGCATTTTTTTCACTGCATTCTAGTTGTGGTTTGTCCAAACTCATCAATGTAT
CTTATCATGTCTGGCTCTAGCTATCCCGCCCCTAACTCCGCCCATCCCGCCCCTAACTCCGCCCAGTTCC
GCCCATTCTCCGCCCCATGGCTGACTAATTTTTTTTATTTATGCAGAGGCCGAGGCCGCCTCGGCCTCTG
AGCTATTCCAGAAGTAGTGAGGAGGCTTTTTTGGAGGCCTAGGGACGTACCCAATTCGCCCTATAGTGAG
TCGTATTACGCGCGCTCACTGGCCGTCGTTTTACAACGTCGTGACTGGGAAAACCCTGGCGTTACCCAAC
TTAATCGCCTTGCAGCACATCCCCCTTTCGCCAGCTGGCGTAATAGCGAAGAGGCCCGCACCGATCGCCC
TTCCCAACAGTTGCGCAGCCTGAATGGCGAATGGG
[124 nt withheld, positions 3606-3729]
C
[91 nt withheld, positions 3731-3821]
A
[49 nt withheld, positions 3823-3871]
CCTTTGACGTTGGAGTCCACGTTCTTT
[37 nt withheld, positions 3899-3935]
ACCCTATCTCGGTCTATTCTTTTGATTTATAAGGGATTTTGCCGATTTCGGCCTATTGGTTAAAAAATGA
GCTGATTTAACAAAAATTTAACGCGAATTTTAACAAAATATTAACGCTTACAATTTAGGTGGCACTTTTC
GGGGAAATGTGCGCGGAACCCCTATTTGTTTATTTTTCTAAATACATTCAAATATGTATCCGCTCATGAG
ACAATAACCCTGATAAATGCTTCAATAATATTGAAAAAGGAAGAGTATGAGTATTCAACATTTCCGTGTC
GCCCTTATTCCCTTTTTTGCGGCATTTTGCCTTCCTGTTTTTGCTCACCCAGAAACGCTGGTGAAAGTAA
AAGATGCTGAAGATCAGTTGGGTGCACGAGTGGGTTACATCGAACTGGATCTCAACAGCGGTAAGATCCT
TGAGAGTTTTCGCCCCGAAGAACGTTTTCCAATGATGAGCACTTTTAAAGTTCTGCTATGTGGCGCGGTA
TTATCCCGTATTGACGCCGGGCAAGAGCAACTCGGTCGCCGCATACACTATTCTCAGAATGACTTGGTTG
AGTACTCACCAGTCACAGAAAAGCATCTTACGGATGGCATGACAGTAAGAGAATTATGCAGTGCTGCCAT
AACCATGAGTGATAACACTGCGGCCAACTTACTTCTGACAACGATCGGAGGACCGAAGGAGCTAACCGCT
TTTTTGCACAACATGGGGGATCATGTAACTCGCCTTGATCGTTGGGAACCGGAGCTGAATGAAGCCATAC
CAAACGACGAGCGTGACACCACGATGCCTGTAGCAATGGCAACAACGTTGCGCAAACTATTAACTGGCGA
ACTACTTACTCTAGCTTCCCGGCAACAATTAATAGACTGGATGGAGGCGGATAAAGTTGCAGGACCACTT
CTGCGCTCGGCCCTTCCGGCTGGCTGGTTTATTGCTGATAAATCTGGAGCCGGTGAGCGTGGGTCTCGCG
GTATCATTGCAGCACTGGGGCCAGATGGTAAGCCCTCCCGTATCGTAGTTATCTACACGACGGGGAGTCA
GGCAACTATGGATGAACGAAATAGACAGATCGCTGAGATAGGTGCCTCACTGATTAAGCATTGGTAACTG
TCAGACCAAGTTTACTCATATATACTTTAGATTGATTTAAAACTTCATTTTTAATTTAAAAGGATCTAGG
TGAAGATCCTTTTTGATAATCTCATGACCAAAATCCCTTAACGTGAGTTTTCGTTCCACTGAGCGTCAGA
CCCCGTAGAAAAGATCAAAGGATCTTCTTGAGATCCTTTTTTTCTGCGCGTAATCTGCTGCTTGCAAACA
AAAAAACCACCGCTACCAGCGGTGGTTTGTTTGCCGGATCAAGAGCTACCAACTCTTTTTCCGAAGGTAA
CTGGCTTCAGCAGAGCGCAGATACCAAATACTGTTCTTCTAGTGTAGCCGTAGTTAGGCCACCACTTCAA
GAACTCTGTAGCACCGCCTACATACCTCGCTCTGCTAATCCTGTTACCAGTGGCTGCTGCCAGTGGCGAT
AAGTCGTGTCTTACCGGGTTGGACTCAAGACGATAGTTACCGGATAAGGCGCAGCGGTCGGGCTGAACGG
GGGGTTCGTGCACACAGCCCAGCTTGGAGCGAACGACCTACACCGAACTGAGATACCTACAGCGTGAGCT
ATGAGAAAGCGCCACGCTTCCCGAAGGGAGAAAGGCGGACAGGTATCCGGTAAGCGGCAGGGTCGGAACA
GGAGAGCGCACGAGGGAGCTTCCAGGGGGAAACGCCTGGTATCTTTATAGTCCTGTCGGGTTTCGCCACC
TCTGACTTGAGCGTCGATTTTTGTGATGCTCGTCAGGGGGGCGGAGCCTATGGAAAAACGCCAGCAACGC
GGCCTTTTTACGGTTCCTGGCCTTTTGCTGGCCTTTTGCTCACATGTTCTTTCCTGCGTTATCCCCTGAT
TCTGTGGATAACCGTATTACCGCCTTTGAGTGAGCTGATACCGCTCGCCGCAGCCGAACGACCGAGCGCA
GCGAGTCAGTGAGCGAGGAAGCGGAAGAGCGCCCAATACGCAAACCGCCTCTCCCCGCGCGTTGGCCGAT
TCATTAATGCAGCTGGCACGACAGGTTTCCCGACTGGAAAGCGGGCAGTGAGCGCAACGCAATTAATGTG
AGTTAGCTCACTCATTAGGCACCCCAGGCTTTACACTTTATGCTTCCGGCTCGTATGTTGTGTGGAATTG
TGAGCGGATAACAATTTCACACAGGAAACAGCTATGACCATGATTACGCCAAGCGCGCAATTAACCCTCA
CTAAAGGGAACAAAAGCTGGAGCTGCAAGCTTAATGTAGTCTTATGCAATACTCTTGTAGTCTTGCAACA
TGGTAACGATGAGTTAGCAACATGCCTTACAAGGAGAGAAAAAGCACCGTGCATGCCGATTGGTGGAAGT
AAGGTGGTACGATCGTGCCTTATTAGGAAGGCAACAGACGGGTCTGACATGGATTGGACGAACCACTGAA
TTGCCGCATTGCAGAGATATTGTATTTAAGTGCCTAGCTCGATACATAAACGGGTCTCTCTGGTTAGACC
AGATCTGAGCCTGGGAGCTCTCTGGCTAACTAGGGAACCCACTGCTTAAGCCTCAATAAAGCTTGCCTTG
AGTGCTTCAAGTAGTGTGTGCCCGTCTGTTGTGTGACTCTGGTAACTAGAGATCCCTCAGACCCTTTTAG
TCAGTGTGGAAAATCTCTAGCAGTGGCGCCCGAACAGGGACTTGAAAGCGAAAGGGAAACCAGAGGAGCT
CTCTCGACGCAGGACTCGGCTTGCTGAAGCGCGCACGGCAAGAGGCGAGGGGCGGCGACTGGTGAGTACG
CCAAAAATTTTGACTAGCGGAGGCTAGAAGGAGAGAGATGGGTGCGAGAGCGTCAGTATTAAGCGGGGGA
GAATTAGATCGCGATGGGAAAAAATTCGGTTAAGGCCAGGGGGAAAGAAAAAATATAAATTAAAACATAT
AGTATGGGCAAGCAGGGAGCTAGAACGATTCGCAGTTAATCCTGGCCTGTTAGAAACATCAGAAGGCTGT
AGACAAATACTGGGACAGCTACAACCATCCCTTCAGACAGGATCAGAAGAACTTAGATCATTATATAATA
CAGTAGCAACCCTCTATTGTGTGCATCAAAGGATAGAGATAAAAGACACCAAGGAAGCTTTAGACAAGAT
AGAGGAAGAGCAAAACAAAAGTAAGACCACCGCACAGCAAGCGGCCGCTGATCTTCAGACCTGGAGGAGG
AGATATGAGGGACAATTGGAGAAGTGAATTATATAAATATAAAGTAGTAAAAATTGAACCATTAGGAGTA
GCACCCACCAAGGCAAAGAGAAGAGTGGTGCAGAGAGAAAAAAGAGCAGTGGGAATAGGAGCTTTGTTCC
TTGGGTTCTTGGGAGCAGCAGGAAGCACTATGGGCGCAGCGTCAATGACGCTGACGGTACAGGCCAGACA
ATTATTGTCTGGTATAGTGCAGCAGCAGAACAATTTGCTGAGGGCTATTGAGGCGCAACAGCATCTGTTG
CAACTCACAGTCTGGGGCATCAAGCAGCTCCAGGCAAGAATCCTGGCTGTGGAAAGATACCTAAAGGATC
AACAGCTCCTGGGGATTTGGGGTTGCTCTGGAAAACTCATTTGCACCACTGCTGTGCCTTGGAATGCTAG
TTGGAGTAATAAATCTCTGGAACAGATTTGGAATCACACGACCTGGATGGAGTGGGACAGAGAAATTAAC
AATTACACAAGCTTAATACACTCCTTAATTGAAGAATCGCAAAACCAGCAAGAAAAGAATGAACAAGAAT
TATTGGAATTAGATAAATGGGCAAGTTTGTGGAATTGGTTTAACATAACAAATTGGCTGTGGTATATAAA
ATTATTCATAATGATAGTAGGAGGCTTGGTAGGTTTAAGAATAGTTTTTGCTGTACTTTCTATAGTGAAT
AGAGTTAGGCAGGGATATTCACCATTATCGTTTCAGACCCACCTCCCAACCCCGAGGGGACCCGACAGGC
CCGAAGGAATAGAAGAAGAAGGTGGAGAGAGAGACAGAGACAGATCCATTCGATTAGTGAACGGATCTCG
ACGGTATCGATCACGAGACTAGCCTCGAGCGGCCGCCCCCTTCACCGAGGGCCTATTTCCCATGAT
